>Addgene plasmid #112792 | pTU2-AmyE-Pveg-eGFP | addgene full sequence | sequence record 218394 | Addgene NGS Result
GAATTCGCGGCCGCTTCTAGAGGTCTCACTATATCTTTTGCAAAACGATTCAAAACCTCTTTACTGCCGT
TATTCGCTGGATTTTTATTGCTGTTTCATTTGGTTCTGGCAGGACCGGCGGCTGCGAGTGCTGAAACGGC
GAACAAATCGAATGAGCTTACAGCACCGTCGATCAAAAGCGGAACCATTCTTCATGCATGGAATTGGTCG
TTCAATACGTTAAAACACAATATGAAGGATATTCATGATGCAGGATATACAGCCATTCAGACATCTCCGA
TTAACCAAGTAAAGGAAGGGAATCAAGGAGATAAAAGCATGTCGAACTGGTACTGGCTGTATCAGCCGAC
ATCGTATCAAATTGGCAACCGTTACTTAGGTACTGAACAAGAATTTAAAGAAATGTGTGCAGCCGCTGAA
GAATATGGCATAAAGGTCATTGTTGACGCGGTCATCAATCATACCACCAGTGATTATGCCGCGATTTCCA
ATGAGGTTAAGAGTATTCCAAACTGGACACATGGAAACACACAAATTAAAAACTGGTCTTGCCCTATAAT
TTTGTCAAAATAATTTTATTGACAACGTCTTATTAACGTTGATATAATTTAAATTTTATTTGACAAAAAT
GGGCTCGTGTTGTACAATAAATGTGTACATATTAAGAGGAGGAGCATATGCGTAAAGGAGAAGAACTTTT
CACTGGAGTTGTCCCAATTCTTGTTGAATTAGATGGTGATGTTAATGGGCACAAATTTTCTGTCAGTGGA
GAGGGTGAAGGTGATGCAACATACGGAAAACTTACCCTTAAATTTATTTGCACTACTGGAAAACTACCTG
TTCCATGGCCAACACTTGTCACTACTTTCGGTTATGGTGTTCAATGCTTTGCGAGATACCCAGATCATAT
GAAACAGCATGACTTTTTCAAGAGTGCCATGCCCGAAGGTTATGTACAGGAAAGAACTATATTTTTCAAA
GATGACGGGAACTACAAGACACGTGCTGAAGTCAAGTTTGAAGGTGATACCCTTGTTAATAGAATCGAGT
TAAAAGGTATTGATTTTAAAGAAGATGGAAACATTCTTGGACACAAATTGGAATACAACTATAACTCACA
CAATGTATACATCATGGCAGACAAACAAAAGAATGGAATCAAAGTTAACTTCAAAATTAGACACAACATT
GAAGATGGAAGCGTTCAACTAGCAGACCATTATCAACAAAATACTCCAATTGGCGATGGCCCTGTCCTTT
TACCAGACAACCATTACCTGTCCACACAATCTGCCCTTTCGAAAGATCCCAACGAAAAGAGAGATCACAT
GGTCCTTCTTGAGTTTGTAACAGCTGCTGGGATTACACATGGCATGGATGAACTATACAAATAATCGACC
AGGCATCAAATAAAACGAAAGGCTCAGTCGAAAGACTGGGCCTTTCGTTTTATCTGTTGTTTGTCGGTGA
ACGCTCTCTACTAGAGTCACACTGGCTCACCTTCGGGTGGGCCTTTCTGCGTTTATATGTTCCGGCACCC
ATTAGTTCAACAAACGAAAATTGGATAAAGTGGGATATTTTTAAAATATATATTTATGTTACAATAATAT
TGACTTTTAAAAAAGGATTGATTCTAATGAAGAAAGCAGACAAGTAAGCCTCCTAAATTCACTTTAGATA
AAAATTTAGGAGGCATATCAAATGAACTTTAATAAAATTGATTTAGACAATTGGAAGAGAAAAGAGATAT
TTAATCATTATTTGAACCAACAAACGACTTTTAGTATAACCACAGAAATTGATATTAGTGTTTTATACCG
AAACATAAAACAAGAAGGATATAAATTTTACCCTGCATTTATTTTCTTAGTGACAAGGGTGATAAACTCA
AATACAGCTTTTAGAACTGGTTACAATAGCGACGGAGAGTTAGGTTATTGGGATAAGTTAGAGCCACTTT
ATACAATTTTTGATGGTGTATCTAAAACATTCTCTGGTATTTGGACTCCTGTAAAGAATGACTTCAAAGA
GTTTTATGATTTATACCTTTCTGATGTAGAGAAATATAATGGTTCGGGGAAATTGTTTCCCAAAACACCT
ATACCTGAAAATGCTTTTTCTCTTTCTATTATTCCATGGACTTCATTTACTGGGTTTAACTTAAATATCA
ATAATAATAGTAATTACCTTCTACCCATTATTACAGCAGGAAAATTCATTAATAAAGGTAATTCAATATA
TTTACCGCTATCTTTACAGGTACATCATTCTGTTTGTGATGGTTATCATGCAGGATTGTTTATGAACTCT
ATTCAGGAATTGTCAGATAGGCCTAATGACTGGCTTTTATAATATGAGATAATGCCGACTGTACTTTTTA
CAGTCGGAAGTTAGGCTGGGCGGTGATAGCTTCTCGTTCAGGCAGTACGCCTCTTTTCTTTTCCAGACCT
GAGGGAGGCGGAAATGGTGTGAGGTTCCCGGGGAAAAGCCAAATAGGCGATCGCGGGAGTGCTTTATTTG
AAGATCAGGCTATCACTGCGGTCAATAGATTTCACAATGTGATGGCTGGACAGCCTGAGGAACTCTCGAA
CCCGAATGGAAACAACCAGATATTTATGAATCAGCGCGGCTCACATGGCGTTGTGCTGGCAAATGCAGGT
TCATCCTCTGTCTCTATCAATACGGCAACAAAATTGCCTGATGGCAGGTATGACAATAAAGCTGGAGCGG
GTTCATTTCAAGTGAACGATGGTAAACTGACAGGCACGATCAATGCCAGGTCTGTAGCTGTGCTTTATCC
TGATGATATTGCAAAAGCGCCTCATGTTTTCCTTGAGAATTACAAAACAGGTGTAACACATTCTTTCAAT
GATCAACTGACGATTACCTTGCGTGCAGATGCGAATACAACAAAAGCCGTTTATCAAATCTTAGGTACAG
AGACCCTGCAGTCCGGCAAAAAAGGGCAAGGTGTCACCACCCTGCCCTTTTTCTTTAAAACCGAAAAGAT
TACTTCGCGTTATGCAGGCTTCCTCGCTCACTGACTCGCTGCGCTCGGTCGTTCGGCTGCGGCGAGCGGT
ATCAGCTCACTCAAAGGCGGTAATACGGTTATCCACAGAATCAGGGGATAACGCAGGAAAGAACATGTGA
GCAAAAGGCCAGCAAAAGGCCAGGAACCGTAAAAAGGCCGCGTTGCTGGCGTTTTTCCACAGGCTCCGCC
CCCCTGACGAGCATCACAAAAATCGACGCTCAAGTCAGAGGTGGCGAAACCCGACAGGACTATAAAGATA
CCAGGCGTTTCCCCCTGGAAGCTCCCTCGTGCGCTCTCCTGTTCCGACCCTGCCGCTTACCGGATACCTG
TCCGCCTTTCTCCCTTCGGGAAGCGTGGCGCTTTCTCATAGCTCACGCTGTAGGTATCTCAGTTCGGTGT
AGGTCGTTCGCTCCAAGCTGGGCTGTGTGCACGAACCCCCCGTTCAGCCCGACCGCTGCGCCTTATCCGG
TAACTATCGTCTTGAGTCCAACCCGGTAAGACACGACTTATCGCCACTGGCAGCAGCCACTGGTAACAGG
ATTAGCAGAGCGAGGTATGTAGGCGGTGCTACAGAGTTCTTGAAGTGGTGGCCTAACTACGGCTACACTA
GAAGAACAGTATTTGGTATCTGCGCTCTGCTGAAGCCAGTTACCTTCGGAAAAAGAGTTGGTAGCTCTTG
ATCCGGCAAACAAACCACCGCTGGTAGCGGTGGTTTTTTTGTTTGCAAGCAGCAGATTACGCGCAGAAAA
AAAGGATCTCAAGAAGATCCTTTGATCTTTTCTACGGGGTCTGACGCTCAGTGGAACGAAAACTCACGTT
AAGGGATTTTGGTCATGAGATTATCAAAAAGGATCTTCACCTAGATCCTTTTAAATTAAAAATGAAGTTT
TAAATCAATCTAAAGTATATATGAGTAAACTTGGTCTGACAGCTCGAGGCTTGGATTCTCACCAATAAAA
AACGCCCGGCGGCAACCGAGCGTTCTGAACAAATCCAGATGGAGTTCTGAGGTCATTACTGGATCTATCA
ACAGGAGTCCAAGCGAGCTCGATATCAAATTACGCCCCGCCCTGCCACTCATCGCAGTACTGTTGTAATT
CATTAAGCATTCTGCCGACATGGAAGCCATCACAAACGGCATGATGAACCTGAATCGCCAGCGGCATCAG
CACCTTGTCGCCTTGCGTATAATATTTGCCCATGGTGAAAACGGGGGCGAAGAAGTTGTCCATATTGGCC
ACGTTTAAATCAAAACTGGTGAAACTCACCCAGGGATTGGCTGACACGAAAAACATATTCTCAATAAACC
CTTTAGGGAAATAGGCCAGGTTTTCACCGTAACACGCCACATCTTGCGAATATATGTGTAGAAACTGCCG
GAAATCGTCGTGGTATTCACTCCAGAGCGATGAAAACGTTTCAGTTTGCTCATGGAAAACGGTGTAACAA
GGGTGAACACTATCCCATATCACCAGCTCACCGTCTTTCATTGCCATACGAAATTCCGGATGAGCATTCA
TCAGGCGGGCAAGAATGTGAATAAAGGCCGGATAAAACTTGTGCTTATTTTTCTTTACGGTCTTTAAAAA
GGCCGTAATATCCAGCTGAACGGTCTGGTTATAGGTACATTGAGCAACTGACTGAAATGCCTCAAAATGT
TCTTTACGATGCCATTGGGATATATCAACGGTGGTATATCCAGTGATTTTTTTCTCCATTTTAGCTTCCT
TAGCTCCTGAAAATCTCGATAACTCAAAAAATACGCCCGGTAGTGATCTTATTTCATTATGGTGAAAGTT
GGAACCTCTTACGTGCCCGATCAACTCGAGTGCCACCTGACGTCTAAGAAACCATTATTATCATGACATT
AACCTATAAAAATAGGCGTATCACGAGGCAGAATTTCAGATAAAAAAAATCCTTAGCTTTCGCTAAGGAT
GATTTCTG
Features (pLannotate 1.2.2; 13 found; start..end, strand, type, name):
      1..22      +  misc_feature   BioBrick prefix: BioBrick prefix for parts that do not start with "ATG"
     37..549     +  CDS            amyE (fragment): AMY_BACSU - Also known as amyA. Experimental evidence at protein level: Swiss-Prot protein existence level 1. From Bacillus subtilis (strain 168).
    678..1391    +  CDS            hfriFP: hfriFP is a fluorescent protein published in 2013, derived from Herbaspirillum frisingense.
   1407..1478    +  terminator     rrnB T1 terminator: transcription terminator T1 from the E. coli rrnB gene
   1494..1521    +  terminator     T7Te terminator: phage T7 early transcription terminator
   1702..2349    +  CDS            cat: CAT1_STAAU - Experimental evidence at transcript level: Swiss-Prot protein existence level 2. This enzyme is an effector of chloramphenicol resistance in bacteria. From Staphylococcus aureus.
   2388..2945    +  CDS            amyE (fragment): AMY_BACSU - Also known as amyA. Experimental evidence at protein level: Swiss-Prot protein existence level 1. From Bacillus subtilis (strain 168).
   2952..3009    +  terminator     his operon terminator: This putative transcriptin terminator from the E. coli his operon has a 2-bp deletion introduced during synthesis. Its efficiency has not been determined.
   3204..3792    -  rep_origin     ori: high-copy-number ColE1/pMB1/pBR322/pUC origin of replication
   3975..4069    -  terminator     lambda t0 terminator: transcription terminator from phage lambda
   4093..4749    -  CDS            cat: CAT_ECOLX - Experimental evidence at protein level: Swiss-Prot protein existence level 1. This enzyme is an effector of chloramphenicol resistance in bacteria. From Escherichia coli. This protein is used as a marker in many commonly used cloning vectors, such as pACYC184.
   4750..4847    -  promoter       cat promoter: promoter of the E. coli cat gene encoding chloramphenicol acetyltransferase
   4933..4976    -  terminator     bacterial terminator: putative bacterial transcription terminator
