[The description below was written by a language model from this plasmid's Addgene catalogue record and pLannotate feature annotations shown in this document.]
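Description:
pTU2-AmyE-Pveg-eGFP is a Bacillus subtilis chromosomal integration construct built on the iGEM pSB1C3 backbone as part of the BacilloFlex modular assembly toolkit. It is maintained in E. coli through a high-copy ColE1/pUC-type origin and selected with chloramphenicol through the backbone E. coli-type cat gene, which is driven by its own promoter and followed by the lambda t0 terminator. No Bacillus replication origin is annotated, which fits a plasmid meant to integrate into the chromosome rather than replicate in that host.

The payload lies between two fragments of the B. subtilis amyE (alpha-amylase) gene. These act as homology arms for double-crossover recombination into the amyE locus. Between the arms is a fluorescent protein coding sequence followed by the rrnB T1 and T7Te terminators, and then a second chloramphenicol acetyltransferase gene of Staphylococcus aureus origin. Because this second cat gene sits inside the arms, it presumably provides selection of integrants in Bacillus. The catalogue entry describes the insert as eGFP under the constitutive Pveg promoter. The automated annotation does not mark the promoter, though an unannotated gap upstream of the reporter could hold it. It also labels the reporter as hfriFP rather than eGFP, which may be a database-matching artefact, and the record does not resolve this discrepancy. The insert was assembled using BsmBI sites. A BioBrick prefix and several flanking terminators from the backbone insulate the cassette.

According to the depositor, the plasmid serves as a control for confirming successful transformation, with constitutive green fluorescence reporting integration at amyE.
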