Addgene plasmid #112792: pTU2-AmyE-Pveg-eGFP
Purpose: Expresses GFP under the control of Pveg promoter and it is integrated into AmyE locus. Used to test correct transformation
Depositing lab: Chris French. Depositing organization: University of Edinburgh. Publication: BacilloFlex: A modular DNA assembly toolkit for Bacillus subtilis synthetic biology. Wicke N, Radford D, Verrone V, Wipat A, French CE. bioRxiv 185108 10.1101/185108.
Backbone
  Vector backbone: pSB1C3
  Backbone manufacturer: iGEM
  Backbone size w/o insert (bp): 3185
  Vector type: Bacterial Expression
Growth in bacteria
  Bacterial resistance: Chloramphenicol, 25 μg/mL
  Growth temperature: 37°C
  Growth strain: DH5alpha
  Copy number: High Copy
Gene/Insert
  Gene/Insert name: Pveg-eGFP
  Species: Synthetic
  Insert size (bp): 1400
  Cloning method: Restriction Enzyme; 5′ cloning site BsmB1 (unknown if destroyed); 3′ cloning site BsmB1 (unknown if destroyed)
Terms and licenses: Academic/Nonprofit Terms; Industry Terms: Not Available to Industry
Depositor comments: Please visit https://www.biorxiv.org/content/early/2017/09/06/185108 for bioRxiv preprint.
How to cite: pTU2-AmyE-Pveg-eGFP was a gift from Chris French (Addgene plasmid # 112792 ; http://n2t.net/addgene:112792 ; RRID:Addgene_112792)
